>Addgene plasmid #56640 | mPapaya-Alpha-Actinin-19 | addgene full sequence | sequence record 227531 | Addgene NGS Result
CGTTACATAACTTACGGTAAATGGCCCGCCTGGCTGACCGCCCAACGACCCCCGCCCATTGACGTCAATA
ATGACGTATGTTCCCATAGTAACGCCAATAGGGACTTTCCATTGACGTCAATGGGTGGAGTATTTACGGT
AAACTGCCCACTTGGCAGTACATCAAGTGTATCATATGCCAAGTACGCCCCCTATTGACGTCAATGACGG
TAAATGGCCCGCCTGGCATTATGCCCAGTACATGACCTTATGGGACTTTCCTACTTGGCAGTACATCTAC
GTATTAGTCATCGCTATTACCATGGTGATGCGGTTTTGGCAGTACATCAATGGGCGTGGATAGCGGTTTG
ACTCACGGGGATTTCCAAGTCTCCACCCCATTGACGTCAATGGGAGTTTGTTTTGGCACCAAAATCAACG
GGACTTTCCAAAATGTCGTAACAACTCCGCCCCATTGACGCAAATGGGCGGTAGGCGTGTACGGTGGGAG
GTCTATATAAGCAGAGCTGGTTTAGTGAACCGTCAGATCCGCTAGCGCTACCGGACTCAGATCTCGAGCT
CAAGCTTCGCACCATCATGGACCATTATGATTCTCAGCAAACCAACGATTACATGCAGCCAGAAGAGGAC
TGGGACCGGGACCTGCTCCTGGACCCGGCCTGGGAGAAGCAGCAGAGAAAGACATTCACGGCATGGTGTA
ACTCCCACCTCCGGAAGGCGGGGACACAGATCGAGAACATCGAAGAGGACTTCCGGGATGGCCTGAAGCT
CATGCTGCTGCTGGAGGTCATCTCAGGTGAACGCTTGGCCAAGCCAGAGCGAGGCAAGATGAGAGTGCAC
AAGATCTCCAACGTCAACAAGGCCCTGGATTTCATAGCCAGCAAAGGCGTCAAACTGGTGTCCATCGGAG
CCGAAGAAATCGTGGATGGGAATGTGAAGATGACCCTGGGCATGATCTGGACCATCATCCTGCGCTTTGC
CATCCAGGACATCTCCGTGGAAGAGACTTCAGCCAAGGAAGGGCTGCTCCTGTGGTGTCAGAGAAAGACA
GCCCCTTACAAAAATGTCAACATCCAGAACTTCCACATAAGCTGGAAGGATGGCCTCGGCTTCTGTGCTT
TGATCCACCGACACCGGCCCGAGCTGATTGACTACGGGAAGCTGCGGAAGGATGATCCACTCACAAATCT
GAATACGGCTTTTGACGTGGCAGAGAAGTACCTGGACATCCCCAAGATGCTGGATGCCGAAGACATCGTT
GGAACTGCCCGACCGGATGAGAAAGCCATCATGACTTACGTGTCTAGCTTCTACCACGCCTTCTCTGGAG
CCCAGAAGGCGGAGACAGCAGCCAATCGCATCTGCAAGGTGTTGGCCGTCAACCAGGAGAACGAGCAGCT
TATGGAAGACTACGAGAAGCTGGCCAGTGATCTGTTGGAGTGGATCCGCCGCACAATCCCGTGGCTGGAG
AACCGGGTGCCCGAGAACACCATGCATGCCATGCAACAGAAGCTGGAGGACTTCCGGGACTACCGGCGCC
TGCACAAGCCGCCCAAGGTGCAGGAGAAGTGCCAGCTGGAGATCAACTTCAACACGCTGCAGACCAAGCT
GCGGCTCAGCAACCGGCCTGCCTTCATGCCCTCTGAGGGCAGGATGGTCTCGGACATCAACAATGCCTGG
GGCTGCCTGGAGCAGGTGGAGAAGGGCTATGAGGAGTGGTTGCTGAATGAGATCCGGAGGCTGGAGCGAC
TGGACCACCTGGCAGAGAAGTTCCGGCAGAAGGCCTCCATCCACGAGGCCTGGACTGACGGCAAAGAGGC
CATGCTGCGACAGAAGGACTATGAGACCGCCACCCTCTCGGAGATCAAGGCCTTGCTCAAGAAGCATGAG
GCCTTCGAGAGTGACCTGGCTGCCCACCAGGACCGTGTGGAGCAGATTGCCGCCATCGCACAGGAGCTCA
ATGAGCTGGACTATTATGACTCACCCAGTGTCAACGCCCGTTGCCAAAAGATCTGTGACCAGTGGGACAA
TCTGGGGGCCCTAACTCAGAAGCGAAGGGAAGCTCTGGAGCGGACCGAGAAACTGCTGGAGACCATTGAC
CAGCTGTACTTGGAGTATGCCAAGCGGGCTGCACCCTTCAACAACTGGATGGAGGGGGCCATGGAGGACC
TGCAGGACACCTTCATTGTGCACACCATTGAGGAGATCCAGGGACTGACCACAGCCCATGAGCAGTTCAA
GGCCACCCTCCCTGATGCCGACAAGGAGCGCCTGGCCATCCTGGGCATCCACAATGAGGTGTCCAAGATT
GTCCAGACCTACCACGTCAATATGGCGGGCACCAACCCCTACACAACCATCACGCCTCAGGAGATCAATG
GCAAATGGGACCACGTGCGGCAGCTGGTGCCTCGGAGGGACCAAGCTCTGACGGAGGAGCATGCCCGACA
GCAGCACAATGAGAGGCTACGCAAGCAGTTTGGAGCCCAGGCCAATGTCATCGGGCCCTGGATCCAGACC
AAGATGGAGGAGATCGGGAGGATCTCCATTGAGATGCATGGGACCCTGGAGGACCAGCTCAGCCACCTGC
GGCAGTATGAGAAGAGCATCGTCAACTACAAGCCAAAGATTGATCAGCTGGAGGGCGACCACCAGCTCAT
CCAGGAGGCGCTCATCTTCGACAACAAGCACACCAACTACACCATGGAGCACATCCGTGTGGGCTGGGAG
CAGCTGCTCACCACCATCGCCAGGACCATCAATGAGGTAGAGAACCAGATCCTGACCCGGGATGCCAAGG
GCATCAGCCAGGAGCAGATGAATGAGTTCCGGGCCTCCTTCAACCACTTTGACCGGGATCACTCCGGCAC
ACTGGGTCCCGAGGAGTTCAAAGCCTGCCTCATCAGCTTGGGTTATGATATTGGCAACGACCCCCAGGGA
GAAGCAGAATTTGCCCGCATCATGAGCATTGTGGACCCCAACCGCCTGGGGGTAGTGACATTCCAGGCCT
TCATTGACTTCATGTCCCGCGAGACAGCCGACACAGATACAGCAGACCAAGTCATGGCTTCCTTCAAGAT
CCTGGCTGGGGACAAGAACTACATTACCATGGACGAGCTGCGCCGCGAGCTGCCACCCGACCAGGCTGAG
TACTGCATCGCGCGGATGGCCCCCTACACCGGCCCCGACTCCGTGCCAGGTGCTCTGGACTACATGTCCT
TCTCCACGGCGCTGTACGGCGAGAGTGACCTCAAGCTTCGAATTCTGCAGTCGACGGTACCGCGGGCCCG
GGATCCACCGGTCGCCACCATGGTGAGCAAGGGCGAGGGGCAATCGAAGCATGGGCTAAAGGAGGAGATG
ACGGTGAAGTACCACATGGAAGGTTGCGTTAATGGTCACAAATTTGTCATTACTGGAGAGGGCATTGGAA
ACCCTTTTAAGGGTAAGCAAACTGCAAATTTGTGTGTGATAGAAGGAGGCCCGCTGCCGTTCTCGGAGGA
CATTTTAAGTCCGGGTTTTAAATATGGTGACCGGATTTTCACAGAGTACCCACAGGATATTGTAGATTAC
TTCAAGAACTCATGTCCAGCGGGCTATACGTGGGAAAGGAGCTTCCTCTTTGAGGACGGAGCGGTCTGTC
GATGCAACGTGGACATAACAGTCTCTGAAAAGGAGAACTGCATCTATCACAAAAGTATCTTCAGAGGGGT
GAATTTTCCCGCCGACGGCCCCGTAATGAAGAAAATGACCACTAATTGGGAAGCTAGTACCGAGAAAATT
GTGCCTGTTCCAAAGCAAGGGATATTAAAAGGAAAGGTCAAAATGTACCTATTGCTGAAGGATGGCGGTC
GTTATCATTGCCAGTTTGATACGGTATATAAAGCTAAATCAGTGCCCTCCAAGATGCCAGAATGGCATTT
TATACAGCATAAGCTCCTTAGGGAGGACCGCTCTGATGCTAAAAACCAGAAATGGCAATTAACAGAACAT
GCAATCGCAGGCATGGACGAGCTGTACAAGTAAGCGGCCGCGACTCTAGATCATAATCAGCCATACCACA
TTTGTAGAGGTTTTACTTGCTTTAAAAAACCTCCCACACCTCCCCCTGAACCTGAAACATAAAATGAATG
CAATTGTTGTTGTTAACTTGTTTATTGCAGCTTATAATGGTTACAAATAAAGCAATAGCATCACAAATTT
CACAAATAAAGCATTTTTTTCACTGCATTCTAGTTGTGGTTTGTCCAAACTCATCAATGTATCTTAAGGC
GTAAATTGTAAGCGTTAATATTTTGTTAAAATTCGCGTTAAATTTTTGTTAAATCAGCTCATTTTTTAAC
CAATAGGCCGAAATCGGCAAAATCCCTTATAAATCAAAAGAATAGACCGAGATAGGGT
[37 nt withheld, positions 4399-4435]
AAAGAACGTGGACTCCAACGTCAAAGG
[49 nt withheld, positions 4463-4511]
T
[91 nt withheld, positions 4513-4603]
G
[124 nt withheld, positions 4605-4728]
CAGGTGGCACTTTTCGGGGAAATGTGCGCGGAACCCCTATTTGTTTATTTTTCTAAATACATTCAAATAT
GTATCCGCTCATGAGACAATAACCCTGATAAATGCTTCAATAATATTGAAAAAGGAAGAGTCCTGAGGCG
GAAAGAACCAGCTGTGGAATGTGTGTCAGTTAGGGTGTGGAAAGTCCCCAGGCTCCCCAGCAGGCAGAAG
TATGCAAAGCATGCATCTCAATTAGTCAGCAACCAGGTGTGGAAAGTCCCCAGGCTCCCCAGCAGGCAGA
AGTATGCAAAGCATGCATCTCAATTAGTCAGCAACCATAGTCCCGCCCCTAACTCCGCCCATCCCGCCCC
TAACTCCGCCCAGTTCCGCCCATTCTCCGCCCCATGGCTGACTAATTTTTTTTATTTATGCAGAGGCCGA
GGCCGCCTCGGCCTCTGAGCTATTCCAGAAGTAGTGAGGAGGCTTTTTTGGAGGCCTAGGCTTTTGCAAA
GATCGATCAAGAGACAGGATGAGGATCGTTTCGCATGATTGAACAAGATGGATTGCACGCAGGTTCTCCG
GCCGCTTGGGTGGAGAGGCTATTCGGCTATGACTGGGCACAACAGACAATCGGCTGCTCTGATGCCGCCG
TGTTCCGGCTGTCAGCGCAGGGGCGCCCGGTTCTTTTTGTCAAGACCGACCTGTCCGGTGCCCTGAATGA
ACTGCAAGACGAGGCAGCGCGGCTATCGTGGCTGGCCACGACGGGCGTTCCTTGCGCAGCTGTGCTCGAC
GTTGTCACTGAAGCGGGAAGGGACTGGCTGCTATTGGGCGAAGTGCCGGGGCAGGATCTCCTGTCATCTC
ACCTTGCTCCTGCCGAGAAAGTATCCATCATGGCTGATGCAATGCGGCGGCTGCATACGCTTGATCCGGC
TACCTGCCCATTCGACCACCAAGCGAAACATCGCATCGAGCGAGCACGTACTCGGATGGAAGCCGGTCTT
GTCGATCAGGATGATCTGGACGAAGAGCATCAGGGGCTCGCGCCAGCCGAACTGTTCGCCAGGCTCAAGG
CGAGCATGCCCGACGGCGAGGATCTCGTCGTGACCCATGGCGATGCCTGCTTGCCGAATATCATGGTGGA
AAATGGCCGCTTTTCTGGATTCATCGACTGTGGCCGGCTGGGTGTGGCGGACCGCTATCAGGACATAGCG
TTGGCTACCCGTGATATTGCTGAAGAGCTTGGCGGCGAATGGGCTGACCGCTTCCTCGTGCTTTACGGTA
TCGCCGCTCCCGATTCGCAGCGCATCGCCTTCTATCGCCTTCTTGACGAGTTCTTCTGAGCGGGACTCTG
GGGTTCGAAATGACCGACCAAGCGACGCCCAACCTGCCATCACGAGATTTCGATTCCACCGCCGCCTTCT
ATGAAAGGTTGGGCTTCGGAATCGTTTTCCGGGACGCCGGCTGGATGATCCTCCAGCGCGGGGATCTCAT
GCTGGAGTTCTTCGCCCACCCTAGGGGGAGGCTAACTGAAACACGGAAGGAGACAATACCGGAAGGAACC
CGCGCTATGACGGCAATAAAAAGACAGAATAAAACGCACGGTGTTGGGTCGTTTGTTCATAAACGCGGGG
TTCGGTCCCAGGGCTGGCACTCTGTCGATACCCCACCGAGACCCCATTGGGGCCAATACGCCCGCGTTTC
TTCCTTTTCCCCACCCCACCCCCCAAGTTCGGGTGAAGGCCCAGGGCTCGCAGCCAACGTCGGGGCGGCA
GGCCCTGCCATAGCCTCAGGTTACTCATATATACTTTAGATTGATTTAAAACTTCATTTTTAATTTAAAA
GGATCTAGGTGAAGATCCTTTTTGATAATCTCATGACCAAAATCCCTTAACGTGAGTTTTCGTTCCACTG
AGCGTCAGACCCCGTAGAAAAGATCAAAGGATCTTCTTGAGATCCTTTTTTTCTGCGCGTAATCTGCTGC
TTGCAAACAAAAAAACCACCGCTACCAGCGGTGGTTTGTTTGCCGGATCAAGAGCTACCAACTCTTTTTC
CGAAGGTAACTGGCTTCAGCAGAGCGCAGATACCAAATACTGTTCTTCTAGTGTAGCCGTAGTTAGGCCA
CCACTTCAAGAACTCTGTAGCACCGCCTACATACCTCGCTCTGCTAATCCTGTTACCAGTGGCTGCTGCC
AGTGGCGATAAGTCGTGTCTTACCGGGTTGGACTCAAGACGATAGTTACCGGATAAGGCGCAGCGGTCGG
GCTGAACGGGGGGTTCGTGCACACAGCCCAGCTTGGAGCGAACGACCTACACCGAACTGAGATACCTACA
GCGTGAGCTATGAGAAAGCGCCACGCTTCCCGAAGGGAGAAAGGCGGACAGGTATCCGGTAAGCGGCAGG
GTCGGAACAGGAGAGCGCACGAGGGAGCTTCCAGGGGGAAACGCCTGGTATCTTTATAGTCCTGTCGGGT
TTCGCCACCTCTGACTTGAGCGTCGATTTTTGTGATGCTCGTCAGGGGGGCGGAGCCTATGGAAAAACGC
CAGCAACGCGGCCTTTTTACGGTTCCTGGCCTTTTGCTGGCCTTTTGCTCACATGTTCTTTCCTGCGTTA
TCCCCTGATTCTGTGGATAACCGTATTACCGCCATGCATTAGTTATTAATAGTAATCAATTACGGGGTCA
TTAGTTCATAGCCCATATATGGAGTTCCG
Features (pLannotate 1.2.2; 17 found; start..end, strand, type, name):
      1..304     +  enhancer       CMV enhancer: human cytomegalovirus immediate early enhancer
    305..508     +  promoter       CMV promoter: human cytomegalovirus (CMV) immediate early promoter
    531..569     +  misc_feature   MCS (fragment): multiple cloning site
    577..3252    +  CDS            ACTN1: ACTN1_HUMAN - Experimental evidence at protein level: Swiss-Prot protein existence level 1. F-actin cross-linking protein which is thought to anchor actin to a variety of intracellular structures. This is a bundling protein. From Homo sapiens (Human).
   3250..3296    +  misc_feature   MCS (fragment): multiple cloning site
   3310..4020    +  CDS            mPapaya0.6: mPapaya0.6 is a fluorescent protein published in 2013, derived from Zoanthus sp.. It is reported to be a monomer.
   4039..4122    +  CDS            large T antigen (fragment): large T antigen from SV40 (simian virus 40)
   4145..4266    +  polyA_signal   SV40 poly(A) signal: SV40 polyadenylation signal
   4300..4728    -  rep_origin     f1 ori (sequence partly withheld): f1 bacteriophage origin of replication; arrow indicates direction of (+) strand synthesis
   4755..4859    +  promoter       AmpR promoter: bla
   4861..5218    +  promoter       SV40 promoter: SV40 enhancer and early promoter
   5253..6047    +  CDS            NeoR/KanR: aminoglycoside phosphotransferase from Tn5; aph(3')-II (or nptII); confers resistance to neomycin, kanamycin, and G418 (Geneticin®)
   6068..6220    +  CDS            ble (fragment): BLE_KLEPN - Experimental evidence at protein level: Swiss-Prot protein existence level 1. Binding protein with a strong affinity to the bleomycin family of antibiotics. Binds to CL990; an antimitotic-antibiotic compound. From Klebsiella pneumoniae.
   6279..6326    +  polyA_signal   HSV TK poly(A) signal: herpes simplex virus thymidine kinase polyadenylation signal (Cole and Stacy, 1985)
   6417..6433    -  polyA_signal   bGH poly(A) signal (fragment): bovine growth hormone polyadenylation signal
   6655..7243    +  rep_origin     ori: high-copy-number ColE1/pMB1/pBR322/pUC origin of replication
   7358..7417    +  enhancer       CMV enhancer (fragment): human cytomegalovirus immediate early enhancer
