[The description below was written by a language model from this plasmid's Addgene catalogue record and pLannotate feature annotations shown in this document.]
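Description:
mPapaya-Alpha-Actinin-19 is a mammalian expression plasmid of about 7.4 kb that produces human alpha-actinin-1 (ACTN1) fused to the monomeric yellow fluorescent protein mPapaya. The layout resembles the classic N1-type fluorescent protein fusion vectors. The CMV immediate early enhancer and promoter drive the ACTN1 coding sequence. A short linker derived from multiple cloning site remnants follows, and then the mPapaya reading frame, so the fluorescent protein sits at the C-terminus of alpha-actinin. The annotation software matched the fluorescent protein to the closely related variant mPapaya0.6, whereas the catalogue entry simply calls it mPapaya. An SV40 polyadenylation signal terminates the transcript.

The plasmid replicates in E. coli from a high-copy ColE1/pUC-type origin and also carries an f1 origin for single-stranded DNA production. A single NeoR/KanR (aminoglycoside phosphotransferase) gene serves for selection in both hosts. A bacterial promoter expresses it for kanamycin resistance, and the SV40 enhancer/early promoter expresses it in mammalian cells for G418 selection of stable lines, with the HSV TK poly(A) signal downstream. The small ble, bGH poly(A) and large T antigen fragments in the feature table appear to be backbone remnants or partial matches rather than functional elements.

Alpha-actinin is an F-actin cross-linking and bundling protein that anchors actin to intracellular structures. The fusion therefore serves as a live-cell localization marker for alpha-actinin-containing actin structures. The recorded spectral values are excitation at 530 nm and emission at 541 nm. The construct belongs to a series of fusions used to demonstrate how mPapaya performs as a monomeric tag.
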