Addgene plasmid #56640: mPapaya-Alpha-Actinin-19
Purpose: Localization: Alpha Actinin, Excitation: 530, Emission: 541
Depositing lab: Michael Davidson. Depositing organization: Florida State University, Tallahassee. Publication: An engineered monomeric Zoanthus sp. yellow fluorescent protein. Hoi H, Howe ES, Ding Y, Zhang W, Baird MA, Sell BR, Allen JR, Davidson MW, Campbell RE. Chem Biol. 2013 Oct 24;20(10):1296-304. doi: 10.1016/j.chembiol.2013.08.008. Epub 2013 Oct 3. PubMed 24094838.
Backbone
  Vector backbone: mPapaya
  Backbone size w/o insert (bp): 4750
  Vector type: Mammalian Expression
  Selectable markers: Neomycin (select with G418)
Growth in bacteria
  Bacterial resistance: Kanamycin, 50 μg/mL
  Growth temperature: 37°C
  Growth strain: DH5alpha
  Copy number: High Copy
Gene/Insert
  Gene/Insert name: Alpha-Actinin (alt name: NM_001102.3)
  Species: H. sapiens (human)
  Entrez Gene: ACTN1 (a.k.a. BDPLT15)
  Promoter: CMV
  Tag / fusion protein: mPapaya
  Cloning method: Unknown
  Sequencing primers: 5′ CMV-F; 3′ SV40pA-R
Terms and licenses: Academic/Nonprofit Terms; Industry Terms: Not Available to Industry
Depositor comments: . Excitation = 530; Emission = 541
How to cite: mPapaya-Alpha-Actinin-19 was a gift from Michael Davidson (Addgene plasmid # 56640 ; http://n2t.net/addgene:56640 ; RRID:Addgene_56640)
